>Addgene plasmid #1518 | L2682 | depositor full sequence | sequence record 128 | Author sequence
ATGACCATGATTACGCCAAGCTTGCATGCCTGCAGGTCGACTCTAGAGGATCACCAAAAACGGAACGTTG
AGCTGGACGGAAATAGTGGTAAAGTGACATGATTATAGTTTGAAGATTTCTAATTTCACAATTAGAGCAA
ATGTTGTTCGGTATTTATTTTCAACGGTATTTATACTATTTTCCACCTTTTTCTAGAACATTCGAGCTGC
TTGTTGCAAAAGGAGGGCGACTCACATTCGGTACATGGAAAAGTAGTGTACACAATAAAGAGACCCAGAT
ACATTTTCCGTCTGCGTCTCTTTGCACCCACCGGGAGTATTTTCAAACGAATGCATCTAGGACCTTCTAG
AACATTCTGTAAGGCTGCAGAATGCGGGTATATAAGGAAAGCGGGCTCAGAGGAAGCCAACACGCTTTGT
TCTAGTGCATCTAAAAAACTTCGAAAATCCTCATCGGATCCCCGGGATTGGCCAAAGGACCCAAAGGTAT
GTTTCGAATGATACTAACATAACATAGAACATTTTCAGGAGGACCCTTGGCTAGAGGATCCCCGGGTACC
GAGCTCAGAAAAAATGACTGCTCCAAAGAAGAAGCGTAAGGTACCGGTGGGTGAAGACCAGAAACAGCAC
CTCGAACTGAGCCGCGATATTGCCCAGCGTTTCAACGCGCTGTATGGCGAGATCGATCCCGTCGTTTTAC
AACGTCGTGACTGGGAAAACCCTGGCGTTACCCAACTTAATCGCCTTGCAGCACATCCCCCTTTCGCCAG
CTGGCGTAATAGCGAAGAGGCCCGCACCGATCGCCCTTCCCAACAGTTGCGAAGGTAAGTTTAAACAGAT
CCATACTAACTAACTTGTTCTGACATAATTTTCAGCTTGAATGGCGAATGGCGCTTTGCCTGGTTTCCGG
CACCAGAAGCGGTGCCGGAAAGCTGGCTGGAGTGCGATCTTCCTGAGGCCGATACTGTCGTCGTCCCCTC
AAACTGGCAGATGCACGGTTACGATGCGCCCATCTACACCAACGTGACCTATCCCATTACGGTCAATCCG
CCGTTTGTTCCCACGGAGAATCCGACGGGTTGTTACTCGCTCACATTTAATGTTGATGAAAGCTGGCTAC
AGGAAGGCCAGACGCGAATTATTTTTGATGGCGTTAACTCGGCGTTTCATCTGTGGTGCAACGGGCGCTG
GGTCGGTTACGGCCAGGTAAGTTTAATTAAGTTGATACTAACTAACAAGATCTGATTAATTTTCAGGACA
GTCGTTTGCCGTCTGAATTTGACCTGAGCGCATTTTTACGCGCCGGAGAAAACCGCCTCGCGGTGATGGT
GCTGCGCTGGAGTGACGGCAGTTATCTGGAAGATCAGGATATGTGGCGGATGAGCGGCATTTTCCGTGAC
GTCTCGTTGCTGCATAAACCGACTACACAAATCAGCGATTTCCATGTTGCCACTCGCTTTAATGATGATT
TCTCCCGCGCTGTACTGGAGGCTGAAGTCCAGGTAAGTTTAAACAGGATCTTACTAACTAACATGCTAAC
ACTGAATTTTCAGATGTGCGGCGAGTTGCGTGACTACCTACGGGTAACAGTTTCTTTATGGCAGGGTGAA
ACGCAGGTCGCCAGCGGCACCGCGCCTTTCGGCGGTGAAATTATCGATGAGCGTGGTGGTTATGCCGATC
GCGTCACACTACGTCTGAACGTCGAAAACCCGAAACTGTGGAGCGCCGAAATCCCGAATCTCTATCGTGC
GGTGGTTGAACTGCACACCGCCGACGGCACGCTGATTGAAGCAGAAGCCTGCGATGTCGGTTTCCGCGAG
GTGCGGATTGAAAATGGTCTGCTGCTGCTGAACGGCAAGCCGTTGCTGATTCGAGGCGTTAACCGTCACG
AGCATCATCCTCTGCATGGTCAGGTCATGGATGAGCAGACGATGGTGCAGGATGTAAGTTTAAACTATTC
GTTACTAACTAACTTTAAACATTTAAATTTTCAGATCCTGCTGATGAAGCAGAACAACTTTAACGCCGTG
CGCTGTTCGCATTATCCGAACCATCCGCTGTGGTACACGCTGTGCGACCGCTACGGCCTGTATGTGGTGG
ATGAAGCCAATATTGAAACCCACGGCATGGTGCCAATGAATCGTCTGACCGATGATCCGCGCTGGCTACC
GGCGATGAGCGAACGCGTAACGCGAATGGTGCAGCGCGATCGTAATCACCCGAGTGTGATCATCTGGTCG
CTGGGGAATGGTAAGTTTAAACAGTTGAATACTAACTAACGGAGATCTTTGAAATTTTCAGAATCAGGCC
ACGGCGCTAATCACGACGCGCTGTATCGCTGGATCAAATCTGTCGATCCTTCCCGCCCGGTGCAGTATGA
AGGCGGCGGAGCCGACACCACGGCCACCGATATTATTTGCCCGATGTACGCGCGCGTGGATGAAGACCAG
CCCTTCCCGGCTGTGCCGAAATGGTCCATCAAAAAATGGCTTTCGCTACCTGGAGAGACGCGCCCGCTGA
TTCTTTGCGAGGTAAGTTTAAACAGAACTCTACTAACTAACACATTAGATCCTAATTTTCAGTACGCTCA
CGCGATGGGCAACAGTCTTGGCGGTTTCGCTAAATACTGGCAGGCGTTTCGTCAGTATCCCCGTTTACAG
GGCGGCTTCGTCTGGGACTGGGTGGATCAGTCGCTGATTAAATATGATGAAAACGGCAACCCGTGGTCGG
CTTACGGCGGTGATTTTGGCGATACGCCGAACGATCGCCAGTTCTGTATGAACGGTCTGGTCTTTGCCGA
CCGCACGCCGCATCCAGCGTAAGTTTAAACAATAACCTACTAACTAACGTAGATAATTTAAATTTTCAGG
CTGACGGAAGCAAAACACCAGCAGCAGTTTTTCCAGTTCCGTTTATCCGGGCAAACCATCGAAGTGACCA
GCGAATACCTGTTCCGTCATAGCGATAACGAGCTCCTGCACTGGATGGTGGCGCTGGATGGTAAGCCGCT
GGCAAGCGGTGAAGTGCCTCTGGATGTCGCTCCACAAGGTAAACAGTTGATTGAACTGCCTGAACTACCG
CAGCCGGAGAGCGCCGGGCAACTCTGGCTCACAGTACGCGTAGTGCAACCGAACGCGACCGCATGGTCAG
AAGCCGGGCACATCAGCGCATGGCAGCAGTGGAGGTAAGTTTAAACAAGATCCTACTAACTAACTCTACA
TTGATGAATTTTCAGACTGGCGGAAAACCTCAGTGTGACGCTCCCCGCCGCGTCCCACGCCATCCCGCAT
CTGACCACCAGCGAAATGGATTTTTGCATCGAGCTGGGTAATAAGCGTTGGCAATTTAACCGCCAGTCAG
GCTTTCTTTCACAGATGTGGATTGGCGATAAAAAACAACTGCTGACGCCGCTGCGCGATCAGTTCACCCG
TGCACCGCTGGATAACGACATTGGCGTAAGTGAAGCGACCCGCATTGACCCTAACGCCTGGGTCGGTAAG
TTTAAACAAAGTTGTACTAACTAACGAAGATCTTGATAATTTTCAGAACGCTGGAAGGCGGCGGGCCATT
ACCAGGCCGAAGCAGCGTTGTTGCAGTGCACGGCAGATACACTTGCTGATGCGGTGCTGATTACGACCGC
TCACGCGTGGCAGCATCAGGGGAAAACCTTATTTATCAGCCGGAAAACCTACCGGATTGATGGTAGTGGT
CAAATGGCGATTACCGTTGATGTTGAAGTGGCGAGCGATACACCGCATCCGGCGCGGATTGGCCTGAACT
GCCAGCTGGCGCAGGTAGCAGAGCGGGTAAACTGGCTCGGATTAGGGCCGCAAGAAAACTATCCCGACCG
CCTTACTGCCGCCTGTTTTGACCGCTGGGATCTGCCATTGTCAGACATGTAGTAAGTTTAAACTTGATAG
TACTAACTAACATGTTTCATTTAAATTTTCAGTACCCCGTACGTCTTCCCGAGCGAAAACGGTCTGCGCT
GCGGGACGCGCGAATTGAATTATGGCCCACACCAGTGGCGCGGCGACTTCCAGTTCAACATCAGCCGCTA
CAGTCAACAGCAACTGATGGAAACCAGCCATCGCCATCTGCTGCACGCGGAAGAAGGCACATGGCTGAAT
ATCGACGGTTTCCATATGGGGATTGGTGGCGACGACTCCTGGAGCCCGTCAGTATCGGCGGAATTCCAAC
TGAGCGCCGGTCGCTACCATTACCAACTTGTCTGGTGTCAAAAATAATAGGGGCCGCTGTCATCAGAGTA
AGTTTAAACTGAGTTCTACTAACTAACGAGTAATATTTAAATTTTCAGCATCTCGCGCCCGTGCCTCTGA
CTTCTAAGTCCAATTACTCTTCAACATCCCTACATGCTCTTTCTCCCTGTGCTCCCACCCCCTATTTTTG
TTATTATCAAAAAACTTCTCTTAATTTCTTTGTTTTTTAGCTTCTTTTAAGTCACCTCTAACAATGAAAT
TGTGTAGATTCAAAAATAGAATTAATTCGTAATAAAAAGTCGAAAAAAATTGTGCTCCCTCCCCCCATTA
ATAATAATTCTATCCCAAAATCTACACAATGTTCTGTGTACACTTCTTATGTTTTTTACTTCTGATAAAT
TTTTTTGAAACATCATAGAAAAAACCGCACACAAAATACCTTATCATATGTTACGTTTCAGTTTATGACC
GCAATTTTTATTTCTTCGCACGTCTGGGCCTCTCATGACGTCAAATCATGCTCATCGTGAAAAAGTTTTG
GAGTATTTTTGGAATTTTTCAATCAAGTGAAAGTTTATGAAATTAATTTTCCTGCTTTTGCTTTTTGGGG
TTTCCCCTATTGTTTGTCAAGATTTCGAGGACGGCGTTTTTCTTGCTAAAATCACAAGTATTGATGAGCA
CGATGCAAGAAAGATCGGAAGAAGGTTTGGGTTTGAGGCTCAGTGGAAGGTGAGTAGAAGTTGATAATTT
GAAAGTGGAGTAGTGTCTATGGGGTTTTTGCCTTAAATGACAGAATACATTCCCAATATACCAAACATAA
CTGTTTCCTACTAGTCGGCCGTACGGGCCCTTTCGTCTCGCGCGTTTCGGTGATGACGGTGAAAACCTCT
GACACATGCAGCTCCCGGAGACGGTCACAGCTTGTCTGTAAGCGGATGCCGGGAGCAGACAAGCCCGTCA
GGGCGCGTCAGCGGGTGTTGGCGGGTGTCGGGGCTGGCTTAACTATGCGGCATCAGAGCAGATTGTACTG
AGAGTGCACCATATGCGGTGTGAAATACCGCACAGATGCGTAAGGAGAAAATACCGCATCAGGCGGCCTT
AAGGGCCTCGTGATACGCCTATTTTTATAGGTTAATGTCATGATAATAATGGTTTCTTAGACGTCAGGTG
GCACTTTTCGGGGAAATGTGCGCGGAACCCCTATTTGTTTATTTTTCTAAATACATTCAAATATGTATCC
GCTCATGAGACAATAACCCTGATAAATGCTTCAATAATATTGAAAAAGGAAGAGTATGAGTATTCAACAT
TTCCGTGTCGCCCTTATTCCCTTTTTTGCGGCATTTTGCCTTCCTGTTTTTGCTCACCCAGAAACGCTGG
TGAAAGTAAAAGATGCTGAAGATCAGTTGGGTGCACGAGTGGGTTACATCGAACTGGATCTCAACAGCGG
TAAGATCCTTGAGAGTTTTCGCCCCGAAGAACGTTTTCCAATGATGAGCACTTTTAAAGTTCTGCTATGT
GGCGCGGTATTATCCCGTATTGACGCCGGGCAAGAGCAACTCGGTCGCCGCATACACTATTCTCAGAATG
ACTTGGTTGAGTACTCACCAGTCACAGAAAAGCATCTTACGGATGGCATGACAGTAAGAGAATTATGCAG
TGCTGCCATAACCATGAGTGATAACACTGCGGCCAACTTACTTCTGACAACGATCGGAGGACCGAAGGAG
CTAACCGCTTTTTTGCACAACATGGGGGATCATGTAACTCGCCTTGATCGTTGGGAACCGGAGCTGAATG
AAGCCATACCAAACGACGAGCGTGACACCACGATGCCTGTAGCAATGGCAACAACGTTGCGCAAACTATT
AACTGGCGAACTACTTACTCTAGCTTCCCGGCAACAATTAATAGACTGGATGGAGGCGGATAAAGTTGCA
GGACCACTTCTGCGCTCGGCCCTTCCGGCTGGCTGGTTTATTGCTGATAAATCTGGAGCCGGTGAGCGTG
GGTCTCGCGGTATCATTGCAGCACTGGGGCCAGATGGTAAGCCCTCCCGTATCGTAGTTATCTACACGAC
GGGGAGTCAGGCAACTATGGATGAACGAAATAGACAGATCGCTGAGATAGGTGCCTCACTGATTAAGCAT
TGGTAACTGTCAGACCAAGTTTACTCATATATACTTTAGATTGATTTAAAACTTCATTTTTAATTTAAAA
GGATCTAGGTGAAGATCCTTTTTGATAATCTCATGACCAAAATCCCTTAACGTGAGTTTTCGTTCCACTG
AGCGTCAGACCCCGTAGAAAAGATCAAAGGATCTTCTTGAGATCCTTTTTTTCTGCGCGTAATCTGCTGC
TTGCAAACAAAAAAACCACCGCTACCAGCGGTGGTTTGTTTGCCGGATCAAGAGCTACCAACTCTTTTTC
CGAAGGTAACTGGCTTCAGCAGAGCGCAGATACCAAATACTGTCCTTCTAGTGTAGCCGTAGTTAGGCCA
CCACTTCAAGAACTCTGTAGCACCGCCTACATACCTCGCTCTGCTAATCCTGTTACCAGTGGCTGCTGCC
AGTGGCGATAAGTCGTGTCTTACCGGGTTGGACTCAAGACGATAGTTACCGGATAAGGCGCAGCGGTCGG
GCTGAACGGGGGGTTCGTGCACACAGCCCAGCTTGGAGCGAACGACCTACACCGAACTGAGATACCTACA
GCGTGAGCATTGAGAAAGCGCCACGCTTCCCGAAGGGAGAAAGGCGGACAGGTATCCGGTAAGCGGCAGG
GTCGGAACAGGAGAGCGCACGAGGGAGCTTCCAGGGGGAAACGCCTGGTATCTTTATAGTCCTGTCGGGT
TTCGCCACCTCTGACTTGAGCGTCGATTTTTGTGATGCTCGTCAGGGGGGCGGAGCCTATGGAAAAACGC
CAGCAACGCGGCCTTTTTACGGTTCCTGGCCTTTTGCTGGCCTTTTGCTCACATGTTCTTTCCTGCGTTA
TCCCCTGATTCTGTGGATAACCGTATTACCGCCTTTGAGTGAGCTGATACCGCTCGCCGCAGCCGAACGA
CCGAGCGCAGCGAGTCAGTGAGCGAGGAAGCGGAAGAGCGCCCAATACGCAAACCGCCTCTCCCCGCGCG
TTGGCCGATTCATTAATGCAGCTGGCACGACAGGTTTCCCGACTGGAAAGCGGGCAGTGAGCGCAACGCA
ATTAATGTGAGTTAGCTCACTCATTAGGCACCCCAGGCTTTACACTTTATGCTTCCGGCTCGTATGTTGT
GTGGAATTGTGAGCGGATAACAATTTCACACAGGAAACAGCT
Features (pLannotate 1.2.2; 17 found; start..end, strand, type, name):
     18..52      -  misc_feature   MCS (fragment): pUC18/19 multiple cloning site
     50..100     -  CDS            hsp-16.1 (fragment): HSP11_CAEEL - Also known as hsp16-1b. Experimental evidence at transcript level: Swiss-Prot protein existence level 2. From Caenorhabditis elegans.
    541..566     -  misc_feature   MCS (fragment): pUC18/19 multiple cloning site
    601..684     +  CDS            trpS (fragment): SYW_ECOLI - Experimental evidence at protein level: Swiss-Prot protein existence level 1. Catalyzes the attachment of tryptophan to tRNA(Trp). Amino acylates tRNA(Trp) with both L- and D-tryptophan, although D-tryptophan is a poor substrate (PubMed:10918062). From Escherichia coli (strain K12).
    689..821     +  CDS            lacZα (fragment): LacZα fragment of β-galactosidase; lacZ fragment
    873..1207    +  CDS            lacZ (fragment): β-galactosidase; lacZ
   1254..4244    +  CDS            lacZ: BGAL_ECOLI - Experimental evidence at protein level: Swiss-Prot protein existence level 1. From Escherichia coli (strain K12).
   4797..4949    +  CDS            aex-5 (fragment): AEX5_CAEEL - Also known as kpc-3 From Caenorhabditis elegans.
   5077..5112    +  CDS            rop (fragment): Rop protein, which maintains plasmids at low copy number; rop
   5214..5313    +  misc_feature   bom (fragment): basis of mobility region from pBR322
   5411..5515    +  promoter       AmpR promoter: bla
   5516..6376    +  CDS            AmpR: β-lactamase; bla; confers resistance to ampicillin, carbenicillin, and related antibiotics
   6547..7135    +  rep_origin     ori: high-copy-number ColE1/pMB1/pBR322/pUC origin of replication
   7318..7410    +  CDS            lacI (fragment): lac repressor; lacI; The lac repressor binds to the lac operator to inhibit transcription in E. coli. This inhibition can be relieved by adding lactose or isopropyl-β-D-thiogalactopyranoside (IPTG).
   7423..7444    +  protein_bind   CAP binding site: CAP binding activates transcription in the presence of cAMP. E. coli catabolite activator protein
   7459..7489    +  promoter       lac promoter: promoter for the E. coli lac operon
   7497..7513    +  protein_bind   lac operator: The lac repressor binds to the lac operator to inhibit transcription in E. coli. This inhibition can be relieved by adding lactose or isopropyl-β-D-thiogalactopyranoside (IPTG). lac repressor encoded by lacI
