[The description below was written by a language model from this plasmid's Addgene catalogue record, the feature table of its GenBank file and pLannotate feature annotations shown in this document.]
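Description:
L2682 (Fire lab miniprep designation pPD99.47) is a Caenorhabditis elegans expression vector from the 1997 Fire Lab vector kit, catalogued as an empty backbone of roughly 7.5 kb whose parental backbone is not stated. It is propagated in E. coli using a high-copy ColE1/pUC-type origin and is selected with ampicillin through the bla (AmpR) gene and its promoter. Remnants of pUC-style sequence are also detected: lac promoter, operator and CAP site, a lacI fragment, fragments of the pUC18/19 polylinker, and short rop and bom fragments.

The payload is a heat-shock-driven, nuclear-targeted β-galactosidase reporter. The catalogue lists 5' regions of hsp16-2 and hsp16-41, and the annotation detects a short hsp-16.1-like fragment on the reverse strand flanked by polylinker remnants, consistent with a worm small heat-shock gene promoter region upstream of the reporter. Downstream come a synthetic intron (IVSA), the SV40 large T antigen nuclear localization signal, and an E. coli lacZ coding region listed as N- and C-terminal portions interrupted by a series of further introns (IVSB, then IVSD through IVSK). This explains why the automated annotation splits lacZ into several segments. Introns of this kind are generally included to improve transgene expression in worms, while the NLS concentrates staining in nuclei so that expressing cells can be identified individually. A small aex-5 fragment is called downstream of lacZ; the record does not identify the 3' end region.

The record gives no purpose beyond "empty backbone", but the arrangement suits inducible lacZ expression in transgenic worms. The separate GenBank record covers only a 1,375 bp portion, annotating just the SV40 NLS and an M13/pUC forward primer site within lacZ.
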