Addgene plasmid #1518: L2682
Purpose: (Empty Backbone)
Depositing lab: Andrew Fire. Depositing organization: Carnegie Institution for Science.
Backbone
  Vector backbone: Unknown
  Backbone size (bp): 7541
  Vector type: Worm Expression
Growth in bacteria
  Bacterial resistance: Ampicillin, 100 μg/mL
  Growth temperature: 37°C
  Growth strain: DH5alpha
  Copy number: Unknown
Gene/Insert
  Gene/Insert name: None
  Tag / fusion protein: hsp16-25', hsp16-415', IVSA, SV40NLS, lacZN, IVSB, IVSD, IVSE, IVSF, IVSG, IVSH, IVSI, IVSJ, IVSK, lacZC
  Cloning method: Restriction Enzyme
Terms and licenses: Academic/Nonprofit Terms; Industry Terms: Not Available to Industry
Depositor comments: See Fire Lab Vector Kit Documentation 1997. Fire Lab Miniprep Number pPD99.47, Ligation number L2682.
How to cite: L2682 was a gift from Andrew Fire (Addgene plasmid # 1518 ; http://n2t.net/addgene:1518 ; RRID:Addgene_1518)
