LOCUS       Exported 1375 bp ds-DNA linear SYN 04-AUG-2021
DEFINITION  synthetic linear DNA
ACCESSION   .
VERSION     .
KEYWORDS    L2682
SOURCE      synthetic DNA construct
  ORGANISM  synthetic DNA construct
REFERENCE   1 (bases 1 to 1375)
  AUTHORS   Fire A et al
  TITLE     Fire Lab C. Elegans Vector Kit 1997
REFERENCE   2 (bases 1 to 1375)
  AUTHORS   .
  TITLE     Direct Submission
  JOURNAL   Exported Aug 4, 2021 from SnapGene Server 1.1.58
            http://www.snapgene.com
FEATURES             Location/Qualifiers
     source          1..1375
                     /organism="synthetic DNA construct"
                     /mol_type="other DNA"
     CDS             555..575
                     /codon_start=1
                     /product="nuclear localization signal of SV40 (simian virus
                     40) large T antigen"
                     /label=SV40 NLS
                     /translation="PKKKRKV"
     primer_bind     complement(665..687)
                     /label=M13/pUC Forward
                     /note="In lacZ gene"
ORIGIN
        1 tgctgcggtc gactctagag gatcaccaaa aacggaacgt tgagctggac ggaaatagtg
       61 gtacagtgac atgattatag tttgaagatc tctaatttca caattagagc aaatgttgtt
      121 cggtatttat tttcaacggt atttatacta ttttccacct ttttctagaa cattcgagct
      181 gcttgttgca aaaggagggc gactcacatt cggtacatgg aaaagtagtg tacacaataa
      241 agagacccag atacattttc cgtctgcgtc tctttgcacc caccgggagt attttcaaac
      301 gaatgcatct aggaccttct agaacattct gtaaggctgc agaatgcggg tatataagga
      361 aagcgggctc agaggaagcc aacacgcttt gttctagtgc atctaaaaaa cttcgaaaat
      421 cctcatcgga tccccgggat tggccaaagg acccaaaggt atgtttcgaa tgatactaac
      481 ataacataga acattttcag gaggaccctt ggctagagga tccccgggta ccgagctcag
      541 aaaaaatgac tgctccaaag aagaagcgta aggtaccggt gggtgaagac cagaaacagc
      601 acctcgaact gagccgcgat attgcccagc gtttcaacgc gctgtatggc gagatcgatc
      661 ccgtcgtttt acaacgtcgt gactgggaaa accctggcgt tacccaactt aatcgccttg
      721 cagcacatcc ccctttcgcc agctggcgta atagcgaaga ggcccgcacc gatcgccctt
      781 cccaacagtt gcgaaggtaa gtttaaacag atccatacta actaacttgt tctgacataa
      841 ttttcagctt gaatggcgaa tggcgctttg cctggtttcc ggcaccagaa gcggtgccgg
      901 aaagctggct ggagtgcgat cttcctgang ccgatactgt cgtcgtcccc tcnaactggc
      961 agatgcacgg ttacgatgcg cccatctacn ccaacgtgac ctatcccatn acggtcaatn
     1021 ccgccgtttg tncccncgga aanccnacng gntgttacnc nctcnntttn atggtgatga
     1081 aagctggcta cngnaagncn nacncnatta ttttganggg gtnactcggc gtttctcggg
     1141 gggcacgggg ctggtcgnta cgnccggant ttanttagtg accaactaca gacggattat
     1201 ttcggangcc ttgcncngan ttaccgaccn ttnccccgaa ancccccggg gggggccggn
     1261 gnggntttng naaaaatngg ggagggtttn nggcccttgg nancaanaan natcggnccc
     1321 ttngntnccn gnggggggcg gtaagnttna ngccntttng ggggggcnga ttttg
//
